>Addgene plasmid #250418 | pLexM-HsPQLC1(24-271)-FLAG | addgene full sequence | sequence record 498988 | Addgene NGS Result
GTGCGCTCTCCTGTTCCGACCCTGCCGCTTACCGGATACCTGTCCGCCTTTCTCCCTTCGGGAAGCGTGG
CGCTTTCTCATAGCTCACGCTGTAGGTATCTCAGTTCGGTGTAGGTCGTTCGCTCCAAGCTGGGCTGTGT
GCACGAACCCCCCGTTCAGCCCGACCGCTGCGCCTTATCCGGTAACTATCGTCTTGAGTCCAACCCGGTA
AGACACGACTTATCGCCACTGGCAGCAGCCACTGGTAACAGGATTAGCAGAGCGAGGTATGTAGGCGGTG
CTACAGAGTTCTTGAAGTGGTGGCCTAACTACGGCTACACTAGAAGAACAGTATTTGGTATCTGCGCTCT
GCTGAAGCCAGTTACCTTCGGAAAAAGAGTTGGTAGCTCTTGATCCGGCAAACAAACCACCGCTGGTAGC
GGTGGTTTTTTTGTTTGCAAGCAGCAGATTACGCGCAGAAAAAAAGGATCTCAAGAAGATCCTTTGATCT
TTTCTACGGGGTCTGACGCTCAGTGGAACGAAAACTCACGTTAAGGGATTTTGGTCATGAGATTATCAAA
AAGGATCTTCACCTAGATCCTTTTAAATTAAAAATGAAGTTTTAAATCAATCTAAAGTATATATGAGTAA
ACTTGGTCTGACAGTTACCAATGCTTAATCAGTGAGGCACCTATCTCAGCGATCTGTCTATTTCGTTCAT
CCATAGTTGCCTGACTCCCCGTCGTGTAGATAACTACGATACGGGAGGGCTTACCATCTGGCCCCAGTGC
TGCAATGATACCGCGAGACCCACGCTCACCGGCTCCAGATTTATCAGCAATAAACCAGCCAGCCGGAAGG
GCCGAGCGCAGAAGTGGTCCTGCAACTTTATCCGCCTCCATCCAGTCTATTAATTGTTGCCGGGAAGCTA
GAGTAAGTAGTTCGCCAGTTAATAGTTTGCGCAACGTTGTTGCCATTGCTACAGGCATCGTGGTGTCACG
CTCGTCGTTTGGTATGGCTTCATTCAGCTCCGGTTCCCAACGATCAAGGCGAGTTACATGATCCCCCATG
TTGTGCAAAAAAGCGGTTAGCTCCTTCGGTCCTCCGATCGTTGTCAGAAGTAAGTTGGCCGCAGTGTTAT
CACTCATGGTTATGGCAGCACTGCATAATTCTCTTACTGTCATGCCATCCGTAAGATGCTTTTCTGTGAC
TGGTGAGTACTCAACCAAGTCATTCTGAGAATAGTGTATGCGGCGACCGAGTTGCTCTTGCCCGGCGTCA
ATACGGGATAATACCGCGCCACATAGCAGAACTTTAAAAGTGCTCATCATTGGAAAACGTTCTTCGGGGC
GAAAACTCTCAAGGATCTTACCGCTGTTGAGATCCAGTTCGATGTAACCCACTCGTGCACCCAACTGATC
TTCAGCATCTTTTACTTTCACCAGCGTTTCTGGGTGAGCAAAAACAGGAAGGCAAAATGCCGCAAAAAAG
GGAATAAGGGCGACACGGAAATGTTGAATACTCATACTCTTCCTTTTTCAATATTATTGAAGCATTTATC
AGGGTTATTGTCTCATGAGCGGATACATATTTGAATGTATTTAGAAAAATAAACAAATAGGGGTTCCGCG
CACATTTCCCCGAAAAGTGCCACCTGGGTCGACATTGATTATTGACTAGTTATTAATAGTAATCAATTAC
GGGGTCATTAGTTCATAGCCCATATATGGAGTTCCGCGTTACATAACTTACGGTAAATGGCCCGCCTGGC
TGACCGCCCAACGACCCCCGCCCATTGACGTCAATAATGACGTATGTTCCCATAGTAACGCCAATAGGGA
CTTTCCATTGACGTCAATGGGTGGAGTATTTACGGTAAACTGCCCACTTGGCAGTACATCAAGTGTATCA
TATGCCAAGTACGCCCCCTATTGACGTCAATGACGGTAAATGGCCCGCCTGGCATTATGCCCAGTACATG
ACCTTATGGGACTTTCCTACTTGGCAGTACATCTACGTATTAGTCATCGCTATTACCATGGTCGAGGTGA
GCCCCACGTTCTGCTTCACTCTCCCCATCTCCCCCCCCTCCCCACCCCCAATTTTGTATTTATTTATTTT
TTAATTATTTTGTGCAGCGATGGGGGCGGGGGGGGGGGGGGGGGGGGGCGGGGAGTGGGGGGGGGCGGGG
CGAGGCGGAGAGGTGCGGCGGCAGCCAATCAGAGCGGCGCGCTCCGAAAGTTTCCTTTTATGGCGAGGCG
GCGGCGGCGGCGGCCCTATAAAAAGCGAAGCGCGCGGCGGGCGGGAGTCGCTGCGCGCTGCCTTCGCCCC
GTGCCCCGCTCCGCCGCCGCCTCGCGCCGCCCGCCCCGGCTCTGACTGACCGCGTTACTCCCACAGGTGA
GCGGGCGGGACGGCCCTTCTCCTCCGGGCTGTAATTAGCGCTTGGTTTAATGACGGCTTGTTTCTTTTCT
GTGGCTGCGTGAAAGCCTTGAGGGGCTCCGGGAGGGCCCTTTGTGCGGGGGGAGCGGCTCGGGGGGTGCG
TGCGTGTGTGTGTGCGTGGGGAGCGCCGCGTGCGGCTCCGCGCTGCCCGGCGGCTGTGAGCGCTGCGGGC
GCGGCGCGGGGCTTTGTGCGCTCCGCAGTGTGCGCGAGGGGAGCGCGGCCGGGGGCGGTGCCCCGCGGTG
CGGGGGGGGCTGCGAGGGGAACAAAGGCTGCGTGCGGGGTGTGTGCGTGGGGGGGTGAGCAGGGGGTGTG
GGCGCGTCGGTCGGGCTGCAACCCCCCCTGCACCCCCCTCCCCGAGTTGCTGAGCACGGCCCGGCTTCGG
GTGCGGGGCTCCGTACGGGGCGTGGCGCGGGGCTCGCCGTGCCGGGCGGGGGGTGGCGGCAGGTGGGGGT
GCCGGGCGGGGCGGGGCCGCCTCGGGCCGGGGAGGGCTCGGGGGAGGGGCGCGGCGGCCCCCGGAGCGCC
GGCGGCTGTCGAGGCGCGGCGAGCCGCAGCCATTGCCTTTTATGGTAATCGTGCGAGAGGGCGCAGGGAC
TTCCTTTGTCCCAAATCTGTGCGGAGCCGAAATCTGGGAGGCGCCGCCGCACCCCCTCTAGCGGGCGCGG
GGCGAAGCGGTGCGGCGCCGGCAGGAAGGAAATGGGCGGGGAGGGCCTTCGTGCGTCGCCGCGCCGCCGT
CCCCTTCTCCCTCTCCAGCCTCGGGGCTGTCCGCGGGGGGACGGCTGCCTTCGGGGGGGACGGGGCAGGG
CGGGGTTCGGCTTCTGGCGTGTGACCGGCGGCTCTAGAGCCTCTGCTAACCATGTTCATGCCTTCTTCTT
TTTCCTACAGCTCCTGGGCAACGTGCTGGTTATTGTGCTGTCTCATCATTTTGGCAAAGAATTGCGGCCG
TCTCAGGCCGAATTCAACGTTGGTACCGAGCTCGCCACCATGGCCATGGTTTTTGGCGGAGTGGTGCCTT
ACGTGCCCCAGTACAGAGACATCAGACGGACCCAGAACGCCGACGGCTTTAGCACCTATGTGTGCCTGGT
GCTGCTGGTCGCCAACATCCTGCGGATCCTGTTTTGGTTCGGCCGCAGATTCGAGAGCCCTCTGCTGTGG
CAGAGCGCCATCATGATCCTGACCATGCTGCTGATGCTGAAGCTGTGCACCGAAGTGCGCGTGGCCAATG
AGCTGAACGCCAGAAGAAGAAGCTTCACAGCCGCCGACAGCAAGGACGAGGAAGTGAAAGTCGCCCCTCG
GAGAAGCTTCCTGGACTTCGATCCTCACCACTTCTGGCAGTGGTCCAGCTTTAGCGACTACGTGCAGTGC
GTGCTGGCCTTTACTGGCGTGGCCGGCTACATCACCTACCTGAGCATTGACAGCGCCCTGTTCGTGGAAA
CCCTGGGCTTTCTGGCCGTGCTGACAGAGGCTATGCTGGGAGTGCCTCAGCTGTACCGGAACCACAGACA
CCAGAGCACAGAGGGCATGAGCATCAAGATGGTGCTGATGTGGACAAGCGGCGACGCCTTCAAGACCGCC
TACTTCCTGCTTAAAGGCGCCCCTCTGCAGTTCAGCGTGTGTGGACTGCTGCAGGTCCTGGTGGATCTGG
CCATTCTCGGACAGGCCTACGCCTTCGCTAGACACCCTCAGAAACCTGCTCCTCACGCCGTGCATCCTAC
CGGAACAAAAGCTCTGCTCGAGGACTACAAAGACGATGACGACAAGTAAGTCGAGGGGGAAAATTTATAT
TTTCAAGGTCAATTTTCTAAAGGTGAAGAATTATTCACTGGCGTTGTCCCAATTTTGGTTGAATTAGATG
GTGATGTTAATGGTCACAAATTTTCTGTCTCCGGTGAAGGTGAAGGTGACGCTACTTACGGTAAATTGAC
CTTAAAATTTATTTGTACTACTGGTAAATTGCCAGTTCCATGGCCAACCTTAGTCACTACTTTCGGTTAT
GGTGTTCAATGTTTTGCGAGATACCCAGATCATATGAAACAACATGACTTTTTCAAGTCTGCCATGCCAG
AAGGTTATGTTCAAGAAAGAACTATTTTTTTCAAAGATGACGGTAACTACAAGACCAGAGCTGAAGTCAA
GTTTGAAGGTGATACCTTAGTTAATAGAATCGAATTAAAAGGTATTGATTTTAAAGAAGATGGTAACATT
TTAGGTCACAAATTGGAATACAACTATAACTCTCACAATGTTTACATCATGGCTGACAAACAAAAGAATG
GTATCAAAGTTAACTTCAAAATTAGACACAACATTGAAGATGGTTCTGTTCAATTAGCTGACCATTATCA
ACAAAATACTCCAATTGGTGATGGTCCAGTCTTGTTACCAGACAACCATTACTTATCCACTCAATCTGCC
TTATCCAAAGATCCAAACGAAAAGAGAGACCACATGGTCTTGTTAGAATTTGTTACTGCTGCTGGTATTA
CCCATGGTATGGATGAATTGTACAAACACCATCACCATCATCATTAAGTCGAGACTAGTATCGCGATAAT
TCACTCCTCAGGTGCAGGCTGCCTATCAGAAGGTGGTGGCTGGTGTGGCCAATGCCCTGGCTCACAAATA
CCACTGAGATCTTTTTCCCTCTGCCAAAAATTATGGGGACATCATGAAGCCCCTTGAGCATCTGACTTCT
GGCTAATAAAGGAAATTTATTTTCATTGCAATAGTGTGTTGGAATTTTTTGTGTCTCTCACTCGGAAGGA
CATATGGGAGGGCAAATCATTTAAAACATCAGAATGAGTATTTGGTTTAGAGTTTGGCAACATATGCCCA
TATGCTGGCTGCCATGAACAAAGGTTGGCTATAAAGAGGTCATCAGTATATGAAACAGCCCCCTGCTGTC
CATTCCTTATTCCATAGAAAAGCCTTGACTTGAGGTTAGATTTTTTTTATATTTTGTTTTGTGTTATTTT
TTTCTTTAACATCCCTAAAATTTTCCTTACATGTTTTACTAGCCAGATTTTTCCTCCTCTCCTGACTACT
CCCAGTCATAGCTGTCCCTCTTCTCTTATGGAGATCCCTCGACCTGCAGCCCAAGCTTGGCGTAATCATG
GTCATAGCTGTTTCCTGTGTGAAATTGTTATCCGCTCACAATTCCACACAACATACGAGCCGGAAGCATA
AAGTGTAAAGCCTGGGGTGCCTAATGAGTGAGCTAACTCACATTAATTGCGTTGCGCTCACTGCCCGCTT
TCCAGTCGGGAAACCTGTCGTGCCAGCGGATCGATCCGCTGCATTAATGAATCGGCCAACGCGCGGGGAG
AGGCGGTTTGCGTATTGGGCGCTCTTCCGCTTCCTCGCTCACTGACTCGCTGCGCTCGGTCGTTCGGCTG
CGGCGAGCGGTATCAGCTCACTCAAAGGCGGTAATACGGTTATCCACAGAATCAGGGGATAACGCAGGAA
AGAACATGTGAGCAAAAGGCCAGCAAAAGGCCAGGAACCGTAAAAAGGCCGCGTTGCTGGCGTTTTTCCA
TAGGCTCCGCCCCCCTGACGAGCATCACAAAAATCGACGCTCAAGTCAGAGGTGGCGAAACCCGACAGGA
CTATAAAGATACCAGGCGTTTCCCCCTGGAAGCTCCCTC
Features (pLannotate 1.2.2; 16 found; start..end, strand, type, name):
    645..1505    -  CDS            AmpR: β-lactamase; bla; confers resistance to ampicillin, carbenicillin, and related antibiotics
   1506..1610    -  promoter       AmpR promoter: bla
   1641..2020    +  enhancer       CMV enhancer: human cytomegalovirus immediate early enhancer
   2022..2283    +  promoter       chicken β-actin promoter: contains a 21-bp deletion relative to the standard chicken β-actin promoter
   2284..3300    +  intron         chimeric intron: chimera between introns from chicken β-actin and rabbit β-globin
   3298..3375    +  CDS            HBB (fragment): HBB_LEPEU - Experimental evidence at protein level: Swiss-Prot protein existence level 1. Involved in oxygen transport from the lung to the various peripheral tissues. From Lepus europaeus (European hare).
   3394..4146    +  CDS            SLC66A2 (fragment): S66A2_HUMAN - Also known as PQLC1 Experimental evidence at protein level: Swiss-Prot protein existence level 1. From Homo sapiens (Human).
   4151..4172    +  CDS            3xFLAG (fragment): three tandem FLAG® epitope tags
   4216..4926    +  CDS            GFPmut3: GFPmut3 is a basic (constitutively fluorescent) green fluorescent protein published in 1996, derived from Aequorea victoria. It is reported to be a very rapidly-maturing weak dimer.
   4970..5044    +  CDS            HBB (fragment): HBB_PONPY - Experimental evidence at transcript level: Swiss-Prot protein existence level 2. Involved in oxygen transport from the lung to the various peripheral tissues. From Pongo pygmaeus (Bornean orangutan).
   5115..5170    +  polyA_signal   β-globin poly(A) signal: rabbit β-globin polyadenylation signal (Gil and Proudfoot, 1987)
   5555..5571    -  protein_bind   lac operator: The lac repressor binds to the lac operator to inhibit transcription in E. coli. This inhibition can be relieved by adding lactose or isopropyl-β-D-thiogalactopyranoside (IPTG). lac repressor encoded by lacI
   5579..5609    -  promoter       lac promoter: promoter for the E. coli lac operon
   5624..5645    -  protein_bind   CAP binding site: CAP binding activates transcription in the presence of cAMP. E. coli catabolite activator protein
   5661..5762    -  CDS            lacI (fragment): LACI_ECOLI - Experimental evidence at protein level: Swiss-Prot protein existence level 1. Repressor of the lactose operon. Binds allolactose as an inducer. From Escherichia coli (strain K12).
   5945..474     -  rep_origin     ori (across the origin): high-copy-number ColE1/pMB1/pBR322/pUC origin of replication
