[The description below was written by a language model from this plasmid's Addgene catalogue record and pLannotate feature annotations shown in this document.]
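Description:
pLexM-HsPQLC1(24-271)-FLAG is a mammalian expression plasmid of about 6.1 kb built on the pLexM backbone. It produces an N-terminally truncated form of human PQLC1 (official gene symbol SLC66A2). The plasmid is maintained in E. coli at high copy through a ColE1/pUC-type origin and selected with ampicillin via the β-lactamase gene and its native promoter. Residual lac promoter, operator, CAP-site and lacI fragments near the origin are backbone remnants with no evident role in expression.

The expression cassette is a CAG-type arrangement. The human CMV immediate-early enhancer is coupled to the chicken β-actin promoter, followed by the chimeric chicken β-actin/rabbit β-globin intron, and transcripts are terminated by the rabbit β-globin polyadenylation signal. The short HBB fragments flagging either side of the insert region are most likely β-globin exon sequences belonging to this cassette rather than expressed protein. The insert was cloned between SacI and XhoI. It encodes residues 24–271 of PQLC1, with the first 23 residues deleted and a new start codon added, and is followed directly by a FLAG epitope supplied by the backbone. The annotation software matches this tag as a partial 3xFLAG hit, consistent with a single FLAG.

The feature table also detects a GFP-type open reading frame (annotated as GFPmut3) downstream of the FLAG tag, which the catalogue entry does not mention. The record does not show whether a stop codon after FLAG leaves it untranslated or whether it is fused in frame. The stated purpose is expression of the C-terminally FLAG-tagged truncated protein in mammalian cells, where the tag allows detection or affinity capture.
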