Addgene plasmid #250418: pLexM-HsPQLC1(24-271)-FLAG
Purpose: Expression of C-terminally FLAG-Tagged, N-Terminally Truncated (?1-23) HsPQLC1 in Mammalian Cells
Depositing lab: Simon Newstead. Depositing organization: University of Oxford.
Backbone
  Vector backbone: pLexM
  Backbone manufacturer: Edith Yvonne Jones (Addgene # 99844)
  Vector type: Mammalian Expression
Growth in bacteria
  Bacterial resistance: Ampicillin, 100 μg/mL
  Growth temperature: 37°C
  Growth strain: DH5alpha
  Copy number: High Copy
Gene/Insert
  Gene/Insert name: PQLC1
  Species: H. sapiens (human)
  Insert size (bp): 747
  Mutation: Δ1-23 (new Start codon added)
  Entrez Gene: SLC66A2 (a.k.a. PQLC1)
  Promoter: Chicken-beta-actin promoter/CMV Enhancer
  Tag / fusion protein: FLAG (C terminal on backbone)
  Cloning method: Restriction Enzyme; 5′ cloning site SacI (unknown if destroyed); 3′ cloning site XhoI (unknown if destroyed)
  Sequencing primers: 5′ GCTGGTTGTTGTGCTGTCTCATC; 3′ ATCACCATCTAATTCAACCAA
Terms and licenses: Academic/Nonprofit Terms; Industry Terms: Not Available to Industry
How to cite: pLexM-HsPQLC1(24-271)-FLAG was a gift from Simon Newstead (Addgene plasmid # 250418 ; http://n2t.net/addgene:250418 ; RRID:Addgene_250418)
