>Addgene plasmid #250418 | pLexM-HsPQLC1(24-271)-FLAG | depositor partial sequence | sequence record 494112 | Insert (Including Backbone Tag & Stop)
ATGGCCATGGTTTTTGGCGGAGTGGTGCCTTACGTGCCCCAGTACAGAGACATCAGACGGACCCAGAACG
CCGACGGCTTTAGCACCTATGTGTGCCTGGTGCTGCTGGTCGCCAACATCCTGCGGATCCTGTTTTGGTT
CGGCCGCAGATTCGAGAGCCCTCTGCTGTGGCAGAGCGCCATCATGATCCTGACCATGCTGCTGATGCTG
AAGCTGTGCACCGAAGTGCGCGTGGCCAATGAGCTGAACGCCAGAAGAAGAAGCTTCACAGCCGCCGACA
GCAAGGACGAGGAAGTGAAAGTCGCCCCTCGGAGAAGCTTCCTGGACTTCGATCCTCACCACTTCTGGCA
GTGGTCCAGCTTTAGCGACTACGTGCAGTGCGTGCTGGCCTTTACTGGCGTGGCCGGCTACATCACCTAC
CTGAGCATTGACAGCGCCCTGTTCGTGGAAACCCTGGGCTTTCTGGCCGTGCTGACAGAGGCTATGCTGG
GAGTGCCTCAGCTGTACCGGAACCACAGACACCAGAGCACAGAGGGCATGAGCATCAAGATGGTGCTGAT
GTGGACAAGCGGCGACGCCTTCAAGACCGCCTACTTCCTGCTTAAAGGCGCCCCTCTGCAGTTCAGCGTG
TGTGGACTGCTGCAGGTCCTGGTGGATCTGGCCATTCTCGGACAGGCCTACGCCTTCGCTAGACACCCTC
AGAAACCTGCTCCTCACGCCGTGCATCCTACCGGAACAAAAGCTCTGCTCGAGGACTACAAAGACGATGA
CGACAAGTAA
